>Addgene plasmid #181708 | pAG426-GAL-UBQLN2 | addgene full sequence | sequence record 436183 | Addgene NGS Result
CTTATATGCGTCTATTTATGTAGGATGAAAGGTAGTCTAGTACCTCCTGTGATATTATCCCATTCCATGC
GGGGTATCGTATGCTTCCTTCAGCACTACCCTTTAGCTGTTCTATATGCTGCCACTCCTCAATTGGATTA
GTCTCATCCTTCAATGCTATCATTTCCTTTGATATTGGATCATACTAAGAAACCATTATTATCATGACAT
TAACCTATAAAAATAGGCGTATCACGAGGCCCTTTCGTCTCGCGCGTTTCGGTGATGACGGTGAAAACCT
CTGACACATGCAGCTCCCGGAGACGGTCACAGCTTGTCTGTAAGCGGATGCCGGGAGCAGACAAGCCCGT
CAGGGCGCGTCAGCGGGTGTTGGCGGGTGTCGGGGCTGGCTTAACTATGCGGCATCAGAGCAGATTGTAC
TGAGAGTGCACCATACCACCTTTTCAATTCATCATTTTTTTTTTATTCTTTTTTTTGATTTCGGTTTCCT
TGAAATTTTTTTGATTCGGTAATCTCCGAACAGAAGGAAGAACGAAGGAAGGAGCACAGACTTAGATTGG
TATATATACGCATATGTAGTGTTGAAGAAACATGAAATTGCCCAGTATTCTTAACCCAACTGCACAGAAC
AAAAACCTGCAGGAAACGAAGATAAATCATGTCGAAAGCTACATATAAGGAACGTGCTGCTACTCATCCT
AGTCCTGTTGCTGCCAAGCTATTTAATATCATGCACGAAAAGCAAACAAACTTGTGTGCTTCATTGGATG
TTCGTACCACCAAGGAATTACTGGAGTTAGTTGAAGCATTAGGTCCCAAAATTTGTTTACTAAAAACACA
TGTGGATATCTTGACTGATTTTTCCATGGAGGGCACAGTTAAGCCGCTAAAGGCATTATCCGCCAAGTAC
AATTTTTTACTCTTCGAAGACAGAAAATTTGCTGACATTGGTAATACAGTCAAATTGCAGTACTCTGCGG
GTGTATACAGAATAGCAGAATGGGCAGACATTACGAATGCACACGGTGTGGTGGGCCCAGGTATTGTTAG
CGGTTTGAAGCAGGCGGCAGAAGAAGTAACAAAGGAACCTAGAGGCCTTTTGATGTTAGCAGAATTGTCA
TGCAAGGGCTCCCTATCTACTGGAGAATATACTAAGGGTACTGTTGACATTGCGAAGAGCGACAAAGATT
TTGTTATCGGCTTTATTGCTCAAAGAGACATGGGTGGAAGAGATGAAGGTTACGATTGGTTGATTATGAC
ACCCGGTGTGGGTTTAGATGACAAGGGAGACGCATTGGGTCAACAGTATAGAACCGTGGATGATGTGGTC
TCTACAGGATCTGACATTATTATTGTTGGAAGAGGACTATTTGCAAAGGGAAGGGATGCTAAGGTAGAGG
GTGAACGTTACAGAAAAGCAGGCTGGGAAGCATATTTGAGAAGATGCGGCCAGCAAAACTAAAAAACTGT
ATTATAAGTAAATGCATGTATACTAAACTCACAAATTAGAGCTTCAATTTAATTATATCAGTTATTACCC
TATGCGGTGTGAAATACCGCACAGATGCGTAAGGAGAAAATACCGCATCAGGAAATTGTAAGCGTTAATA
TTTTGTTAAAATTCGCGTTAAATTTTTGTTAAATCAGCTCATTTTTTAACCAATAGGCCGAAATCGGCAA
AATCCCTTATAAATCAAAAGAATAGACCGAGATAGGGT
[37 nt withheld, positions 1719-1755]
AAAGAACGTGGACTCCAACGTCAAAGG
[49 nt withheld, positions 1783-1831]
T
[91 nt withheld, positions 1833-1923]
G
[124 nt withheld, positions 1925-2048]
CCATTCGCCATTCAGGCTGCGCAACTGTTGGGAAGGGCGATCGGTGCGGGCCTCTTCGCTATTACGCCAG
CTGGCGAAAGGGGGATGTGCTGCAAGGCGATTAAGTTGGGTAACGCCAGGGTTTTCCCAGTCACGACGTT
GTAAAACGACGGCCAGTGAGCGCGCGTAATACGACTCACTATAGGGCGAATTGGGTACCGGCCGCAAATT
AAAGCCTTCGAGCGTCCCAAAACCTTCTCAAGCAAGGTTTTCAGTATAATGTTACATGCGTACACGCGTC
TGTACAGAAAAAAAAGAAAAATTTGAAATATAAATAACGTTCTTAATACTAACATAACTATAAAAAAATA
AATAGGGACCTAGACTTCAGGTTGTCTAACTCCTTCCTTTTCGGTTAGAGCGGATGTGGGGGGAGGGCGT
GAATGTAAGCGTGACATAACTAATTACATGACTCGAGGTCGACGGTATCGATAAGCTTGATATCGAATTC
CTGCAGCCCATCACCACTTTGTACAAGAAAGCTGGGTTTTACGATGGCTGGGAGCCCAGCAGCCTTTCAA
TGGCTGCATTGATGTCGCCTCCTGTTGCTATTAGGGCCTGCAAGTTTGCTTCACGGTTTAAGAACCCCAT
TGCGTTGAGCTGTTCCAGTTGTTGCTGAAATCTGACTTCTGGATTCGGCAGCTGTGGAGCATTTGCTCCA
GCCAGGGCCTGCACCATTTGCTGAATGAACTGCTGGTTGGGTCCAGATTCTGATGTAGGACTCGTGGTTT
CACTAGGTGCAGCGCTGGACACAGTAGGCCCCGTGGGACCACCAGAGCCGGTGGAGCCAGGGGGGGCTGC
AGGGCCAGTGGGTCCTATGGGCCCAATGGGGCCTATGGGGGTAAAAGGGACTATAGGGCCTATGGGGCCT
ATGGGGGTGACTGGGCCTACAGGGCCTATAGCGGTTCCCAGCACCCCCACCCCCACACCTGGAGTGAAGC
TCGGAATCAGGCCAGGTGCTTCAGTGGCTAATGTCTGTAGCCCCTGCTGGATCTGCATTAAAGCCTGCAT
TGCTCTTGGGTTTGACATGGCTGATAGTGTGTCTGGATTCTGCATCTGCTGCAGGAAGGCTGGGAGCTGT
GGCCGCATCTGCTCCTGCAGCTGAGGATTTGCAGTAAACAGCGGGCTATTCAGCATCATCTGTGCAGCCA
AATCTGGATTCTGGCTCAGCGACTGCATCATGCTTCTCATGTAGGGCGCCGACAGCATATTCTGAATCAG
CTGGGGGTTTTCAGTTATCTGTTGCAGCAGGCTCTGCATGCCTGGGGTACTAAAGATGCTGGCGACATAA
TTAGCGGCAGCAACGGTGTTCCCAGTAGCATTGCTGGAACTATTGCCAGACCCACTACCAGTGCTTGTGG
TCGTGCTGGTAGTTGCAGAACTCTGGGTAGCTGGCGGTGGTGCCCATGGATTGGGTAGTGGATCGCGATT
TTCTGTGCGGGAAGGCTGCGTACCTTCCCCAGAGGAGGAACTACTCCCCACGGAGGCAAATGGATTACCC
CCAAACTGCTCTTGTGCGGCATTCAGCATCGGCTCTTGAATGTCAGTGTACATGCGCCGTAAAGCATTAT
AGCCACCTGGGATGCTTTCTAGATTGCTAAGAGCCAGGTCTTGATTTCTCATCATCTCTTGCATCATGGC
TGGATTCCTGGCAATTTCGAGTGTCTGCCTCATTATGTCTGGGTTGTTGAGCAGGTGACTGATTTCTGGG
TTTCTCTGAATCAATTGCTGCATCTGTGGATTAGCCATAATGAGCTGCCTCATCAGATCGGGATTCGAAA
GCATGCTCTGAACAAAGGGATTTTCCATTATTTGGATCATCATCTCAGGGCTGGCCATAAGCTGCTGCTG
CATCTGGCTCTGGAGCTCAGAGAAGTTGGTCGAGCTCAAGCCCAGGCTGCTAAGGCCTGCAAGTCCTCCC
AGGCTCCCCAACCCAAACGGGTTGCTATTTGTGGAAATAGGTGTGGAGTTACTCCTGGGAGTCGACGCCG
AGGTAGTGTTAGTTCCCGCGGCATTGCTAGGCTGCGTGGACTGGCCCTGAGGTCGGTTCTGGCTTTTGAT
GACAAGGTGAACAGTCAGCCCATCATGGATGCCATGCTGGATCAAGGTATCTTGATCTTTTAAGATTTTT
CCGGCAAAAATCAGCACTAGCTGATCGGTTTGGGATTTGAAGCGTTTCGAAATCGCTTCCTTAAACTGCT
GAACCGAGCTGTTCTCGGGCACCGCGAACTCCTCTTTCTCTTTGGGAGTCTTCACCGTGACTTTGATGAT
TTTAGGCTCAGCCGGGGCAGCAGCCGAGCCTTGGGCCGCAGCAGGGCCGCGGGAGGGGCGCGGGGGGCCG
CTGCTCTCGCCATTCTCAGCCTTGTCATCGTCGTCCTTGTAGTCCATTTTGTAGCCTGCTTTTTTGTACA
AACTTGTGATGGGGGATCCACTAGTTCTAGAATCCGGGGTTTTTTCTCCTTGACGTTAAAGTATAGAGGT
ATATTAACAATTTTTTGTTGATACTTTTATTACATTTGAATAAGAAGTAATACAAACCGAAAATGTTGAA
AGTATTAGTTAAAGTGGTTATGCAGTTTTTGCATTTATATATCTGTTAATAGATCAAAAATCATCGCTTC
GCTGATTAATTACCCCAGAAATAAGGCTAAAAAACTAATCGCATTATCATCCTATGGTTGTTAATTTGAT
TCGTTCATTTGAAGGTTTGTGGGGCCAGGTTACTGCCAATTTTTCCTCTTCATAACCATAAAAGCTAGTA
TTGTAGAATCTTTATTGTTCGGAGCAGTGCGGCGCGAGGCACATCTGCGTTTCAGGAACGCGACCGGTGA
AGACGAGGACGCACGGAGGAGAGTCTTCCTTCGGAGGGCTGTCACCCGCTCGGCGGCTTCTAATCCGTAC
TAGAGCTCCAGCTTTTGTTCCCTTTAGTGAGGGTTAATTGCGCGCTTGGCGTAATCATGGTCATAGCTGT
TTCCTGTGTGAAATTGTTATCCGCTCACAATTCCACACAACATACGAGCCGGAAGCATAAAGTGTAAAGC
CTGGGGTGCCTAATGAGTGAGCTAACTCACATTAATTGCGTTGCGCTCACTGCCCGCTTTCCAGTCGGGA
AACCTGTCGTGCCAGCTGCATTAATGAATCGGCCAACGCGCGGGGAGAGGCGGTTTGCGTATTGGGCGCT
CTTCCGCTTCCTCGCTCACTGACTCGCTGCGCTCGGTCGTTCGGCTGCGGCGAGCGGTATCAGCTCACTC
AAAGGCGGTAATACGGTTATCCACAGAATCAGGGGATAACGCAGGAAAGAACATGTGAGCAAAAGGCCAG
CAAAAGGCCAGGAACCGTAAAAAGGCCGCGTTGCTGGCGTTTTTCCATAGGCTCCGCCCCCCTGACGAGC
ATCACAAAAATCGACGCTCAAGTCAGAGGTGGCGAAACCCGACAGGACTATAAAGATACCAGGCGTTTCC
CCCTGGAAGCTCCCTCGTGCGCTCTCCTGTTCCGACCCTGCCGCTTACCGGATACCTGTCCGCCTTTCTC
CCTTCGGGAAGCGTGGCGCTTTCTCATAGCTCACGCTGTAGGTATCTCAGTTCGGTGTAGGTCGTTCGCT
CCAAGCTGGGCTGTGTGCACGAACCCCCCGTTCAGCCCGACCGCTGCGCCTTATCCGGTAACTATCGTCT
TGAGTCCAACCCGGTAAGACACGACTTATCGCCACTGGCAGCAGCCACTGGTAACAGGATTAGCAGAGCG
AGGTATGTAGGCGGTGCTACAGAGTTCTTGAAGTGGTGGCCTAACTACGGCTACACTAGAAGAACAGTAT
TTGGTATCTGCGCTCTGCTGAAGCCAGTTACCTTCGGAAAAAGAGTTGGTAGCTCTTGATCCGGCAAACA
AACCACCGCTGGTAGCGGTGGTTTTTTTGTTTGCAAGCAGCAGATTACGCGCAGAAAAAAAGGATCTCAA
GAAGATCCTTTGATCTTTTCTACGGGGTCTGACGCTCAGTGGAACGAAAACTCACGTTAAGGGATTTTGG
TCATGAGATTATCAAAAAGGATCTTCACCTAGATCCTTTTAAATTAAAAATGAAGTTTTAAATCAATCTA
AAGTATATATGAGTAAACTTGGTCTGACAGTTACCAATGCTTAATCAGTGAGGCACCTATCTCAGCGATC
TGTCTATTTCGTTCATCCATAGTTGCCTGACTCCCCGTCGTGTAGATAACTACGATACGGGAGGGCTTAC
CATCTGGCCCCAGTGCTGCAATGATACCGCGAGACCCACGCTCACCGGCTCCAGATTTATCAGCAATAAA
CCAGCCAGCCGGAAGGGCCGAGCGCAGAAGTGGTCCTGCAACTTTATCCGCCTCCATCCAGTCTATTAAT
TGTTGCCGGGAAGCTAGAGTAAGTAGTTCGCCAGTTAATAGTTTGCGCAACGTTGTTGCCATTGCTACAG
GCATCGTGGTGTCACGCTCGTCGTTTGGTATGGCTTCATTCAGCTCCGGTTCCCAACGATCAAGGCGAGT
TACATGATCCCCCATGTTGTGCAAAAAAGCGGTTAGCTCCTTCGGTCCTCCGATCGTTGTCAGAAGTAAG
TTGGCCGCAGTGTTATCACTCATGGTTATGGCAGCACTGCATAATTCTCTTACTGTCATGCCATCCGTAA
GATGCTTTTCTGTGACTGGTGAGTACTCAACCAAGTCATTCTGAGAATAGTGTATGCGGCGACCGAGTTG
CTCTTGCCCGGCGTCAATACGGGATAATACCGCGCCACATAGCAGAACTTTAAAAGTGCTCATCATTGGA
AAACGTTCTTCGGGGCGAAAACTCTCAAGGATCTTACCGCTGTTGAGATCCAGTTCGATGTAACCCACTC
GTGCACCCAACTGATCTTCAGCATCTTTTACTTTCACCAGCGTTTCTGGGTGAGCAAAAACAGGAAGGCA
AAATGCCGCAAAAAAGGGAATAAGGGCGACACGGAAATGTTGAATACTCATACTCTTCCTTTTTCAATAT
TATTGAAGCATTTATCAGGGTTATTGTCTCATGAGCGGATACATATTTGAATGTATTTAGAAAAATAAAC
AAATAGGGGTTCCGCGCACATTTCCCCGAAAAGTGCCACCTGAACGAAGCATCTGTGCTTCATTTTGTAG
AACAAAAATGCAACGCGAGAGCGCTAATTTTTCAAACAAAGAATCTGAGCTGCATTTTTACAGAACAGAA
ATGCAACGCGAAAGCGCTATTTTACCAACGAAGAATCTGTGCTTCATTTTTGTAAAACAAAAATGCAACG
CGAGAGCGCTAATTTTTCAAACAAAGAATCTGAGCTGCATTTTTACAGAACAGAAATGCAACGCGAGAGC
GCTATTTTACCAACAAAGAATCTATACTTCTTTTTTGTTCTACAAAAATGCATCCCGAGAGCGCTATTTT
TCTAACAAAGCATCTTAGATTACTTTTTTTCTCCTTTGTGCGCTCTATAATGCAGTCTCTTGATAACTTT
TTGCACTGTAGGTCCGTTAAGGTTAGAAGAAGGCTACTTTGGTGTCTATTTTCTCTTCCATAAAAAAAGC
CTGACTCCACTTCCCGCGTTTACTGATTACTAGCGAAGCTGCGGGTGCATTTTTTCAAGATAAAGGCATC
CCCGATTATATTCTATACCGATGTGGATTGCGCATACTTTGTGAACAGAAAGTGATAGCGTTGATGATTC
TTCATTGGTCAGAAAATTATGAACGGTTTCTTCTATTTTGTCTCTATATACTACGTATAGGAAATGTTTA
CATTTTCGTATTGTTTTCGATTCACTCTATGAATAGTTCTTACTACAATTTTTTTGTCTAAAGAGTAATA
CTAGAGATAAACATAAAAAATGTAGAGGTCGAGTTTAGATGCAAGTTCAAGGAGCGAAAGGTGGATGGGT
AGGTTATATAGGGATATAGCACAGAGATATATAGCAAAGAGATACTTTTGAGCAATGTTTGTGGAAGCGG
TATTCGCAATATTTTAGTAGCTCGTTACAGTCCGGTGCGTTTTTGGTTTTTTGAAAGTGCGTCTTCAGAG
CGCTTTTGGTTTTCAAAAGCGCTCTGAAGTTCCTATACTTTCTAGAGAATAGGAACTTCGGAATAGGAAC
TTCAAAGCGTTTCCGAAAACGAGCGCTTCCGAAAATGCAACGCGAGCTGCGCACATACAGCTCACTGTTC
ACGTCGCACCTATATCTGCGTGTTGCCTGTATATATATATACATGAGAAGAACGGCATAGTGCGTGTTTA
TGCTTAAATGCGTA
Features (pLannotate 1.2.2; 25 found; start..end, strand, type, name):
    249..284     +  CDS            rop (fragment): Rop protein, which maintains plasmids at low copy number; rop
    386..435     +  misc_feature   bom (fragment): basis of mobility region from pBR322
    443..658     +  promoter       URA3 promoter: S. cerevisiae URA3
    659..1462    +  CDS            URA3: orotidine-5'-phosphate decarboxylase, required for uracil biosynthesis; S. cerevisiae URA3; yeast auxotrophic marker, counterselectable with 5-fluoroorotic acid (5-FOA)
   1541..1592    +  misc_feature   bom (fragment): basis of mobility region from pBR322
   1620..2048    -  rep_origin     f1 ori (sequence partly withheld): f1 bacteriophage origin of replication; arrow indicates direction of (+) strand synthesis
   2052..2207    -  CDS            lacZα (fragment): LacZα fragment of β-galactosidase; lacZ fragment
   2215..2233    +  promoter       T7 promoter: promoter for bacteriophage T7 RNA polymerase
   2252..2499    -  terminator     CYC1 terminator: S. cerevisiae CYC1; transcription terminator for CYC1
   2500..2547    -  misc_feature   MCS (fragment): pBluescript multiple cloning site
   2551..2575    +  protein_bind   attB2: mutant version of attB; recombination site for the Gateway® BP reaction BP Clonase™
   2580..4448    -  CDS            UBQLN2: UBQL2_HUMAN - Also known as N4BP4, PLIC2. Experimental evidence at protein level: Swiss-Prot protein existence level 1. Plays an important role in the regulation of different protein degradation mechanisms and pathways including ubiquitin- proteasome system (UPS), autophagy and the endoplasmic reticulum- associated protein degradation (ERAD) pathway. Mediates the proteasomal targeting of misfolded or accumulated proteins for degradation by binding (via UBA domain) to their polyubiquitin chains and by interacting (via ubiquitin-like domain) with the subunits of the proteasome (PubMed:10983987).
   4449..4469    -  CDS            FLAG (fragment): FLAG® epitope tag, followed by an enterokinase cleavage site
   4481..4505    -  protein_bind   attB1: mutant version of attB; recombination site for the Gateway® BP reaction BP Clonase™
   4509..4529    -  misc_feature   MCS (fragment): pBluescript multiple cloning site
   4544..4985    -  promoter       GAL1 promoter: S. cerevisiae GAL1; inducible promoter, regulated by Gal4
   5009..5027    -  promoter       T3 promoter: promoter for bacteriophage T3 RNA polymerase
   5072..5088    -  protein_bind   lac operator: The lac repressor binds to the lac operator to inhibit transcription in E. coli. This inhibition can be relieved by adding lactose or isopropyl-β-D-thiogalactopyranoside (IPTG). lac repressor encoded by lacI
   5096..5126    -  promoter       lac promoter: promoter for the E. coli lac operon
   5141..5162    -  protein_bind   CAP binding site: CAP binding activates transcription in the presence of cAMP. E. coli catabolite activator protein
   5175..5267    -  CDS            lacI (fragment): lac repressor; lacI; The lac repressor binds to the lac operator to inhibit transcription in E. coli. This inhibition can be relieved by adding lactose or isopropyl-β-D-thiogalactopyranoside (IPTG).
   5450..6038    -  rep_origin     ori: high-copy-number ColE1/pMB1/pBR322/pUC origin of replication
   6209..7069    -  CDS            AmpR: β-lactamase; bla; confers resistance to ampicillin, carbenicillin, and related antibiotics
   7070..7174    -  promoter       AmpR promoter: bla
   7201..181     -  rep_origin     2μ ori (across the origin): yeast 2μ plasmid origin of replication
