[The description below was written by a language model from this plasmid's Addgene catalogue record and pLannotate feature annotations shown in this document.]
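Description:
pAG426-GAL-UBQLN2 is a yeast expression plasmid of about 8.4 kb, made by Gateway recombination of human UBQLN2 into the pAG426-GAL-ccdB destination backbone. It is an E. coli–S. cerevisiae shuttle vector. In bacteria it replicates from a high-copy ColE1/pUC-type origin and is selected with ampicillin through the β-lactamase gene. In yeast it is maintained episomally by the 2μ origin, which gives multicopy propagation, and is selected by uracil prototrophy through URA3 with its own promoter. URA3 can also be counterselected with 5-FOA. An f1 origin, T7 and T3 promoters, and lac promoter/lacZα remnants are leftovers of the pBluescript-derived scaffold and are not part of the yeast expression unit.

The expression cassette lies on the reverse strand. The GAL1 promoter is followed by attB1, a partial FLAG epitope annotation immediately upstream of and contiguous with the UBQLN2 coding sequence, then attB2 and the CYC1 terminator. The attB sites are the scars left by the Gateway reaction that replaced the ccdB cassette. The FLAG match suggests an N-terminal tag on the protein, but the catalogue fields do not mention a tag and the annotation is only a fragment. GAL1 is regulated by Gal4, so transcription is switched on by galactose, which gives conditional, high-level expression.

UBQLN2 encodes ubiquilin-2, a shuttle factor that binds polyubiquitin chains through its UBA domain and the proteasome through its ubiquitin-like domain. It acts in proteasomal, autophagic and ERAD degradation pathways, and one of its gene aliases is ALS15. The stated purpose is galactose-inducible expression of UBQLN2 in yeast; the record does not specify any particular downstream assay.
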