Addgene plasmid #181708: pAG426-GAL-UBQLN2
Purpose: Galactose inducible expression of UBQLN2
Depositing lab: Alejandro Chavez. Depositing organization: Columbia University.
Backbone
  Vector backbone: pAG426-GAL-ccdb
  Vector type: Yeast Expression
Growth in bacteria
  Bacterial resistance: Ampicillin, 100 μg/mL
  Growth temperature: 30°C
  Growth strain: NEB Stable
  Copy number: High Copy
Gene/Insert
  Gene/Insert name: UBQLN2
  Species: H. sapiens (human)
  Entrez Gene: UBQLN2 (a.k.a. ALS15, CHAP1, DSK2, HRIHFB2157, N4BP4, PLIC2)
  Cloning method: Gateway Cloning
Terms and licenses: Academic/Nonprofit Terms; Industry Terms: Not Available to Industry
How to cite: pAG426-GAL-UBQLN2 was a gift from Alejandro Chavez (Addgene plasmid # 181708 ; http://n2t.net/addgene:181708 ; RRID:Addgene_181708)
