>Addgene plasmid #181708 | pAG426-GAL-UBQLN2 | depositor partial sequence | sequence record 351413 | Insert Sequence
ATGGACTACAAGGACGACGATGACAAGGCTGAGAATGGCGAGAGCAGCGGCCCCCCGCGCCCCTCCCGCG
GCCCTGCTGCGGCCCAAGGCTCGGCTGCTGCCCCGGCTGAGCCTAAAATCATCAAAGTCACGGTGAAGAC
TCCCAAAGAGAAAGAGGAGTTCGCGGTGCCCGAGAACAGCTCGGTTCAGCAGTTTAAGGAAGCGATTTCG
AAACGCTTCAAATCCCAAACCGATCAGCTAGTGCTGATTTTTGCCGGAAAAATCTTAAAAGATCAAGATA
CCTTGATCCAGCATGGCATCCATGATGGGCTGACTGTTCACCTTGTCATCAAAAGCCAGAACCGACCTCA
GGGCCAGTCCACGCAGCCTAGCAATGCCGCGGGAACTAACACTACCTCGGCGTCGACTCCCAGGAGTAAC
TCCACACCTATTTCCACAAATAGCAACCCGTTTGGGTTGGGGAGCCTGGGAGGACTTGCAGGCCTTAGCA
GCCTGGGCTTGAGCTCGACCAACTTCTCTGAGCTCCAGAGCCAGATGCAGCAGCAGCTTATGGCCAGCCC
TGAGATGATGATCCAAATAATGGAAAATCCCTTTGTTCAGAGCATGCTTTCGAATCCCGATCTGATGAGG
CAGCTCATTATGGCTAATCCACAGATGCAGCAATTGATTCAGAGAAACCCAGAAATCAGTCACCTGCTCA
ACAACCCAGACATAATGAGGCAGACACTCGAAATTGCCAGGAATCCAGCCATGATGCAAGAGATGATGAG
AAATCAAGACCTGGCTCTTAGCAATCTAGAAAGCATCCCAGGTGGCTATAATGCTTTACGGCGCATGTAC
ACTGACATTCAAGAGCCGATGCTGAATGCCGCACAAGAGCAGTTTGGGGGTAATCCATTTGCCTCCGTGG
GGAGTAGTTCCTCCTCTGGGGAAGGTACGCAGCCTTCCCGCACAGAAAATCGCGATCCACTACCCAATCC
ATGGGCACCACCGCCAGCTACCCAGAGTTCTGCAACTACCAGCACGACCACAAGCACTGGTAGTGGGTCT
GGCAATAGTTCCAGCAATGCTACTGGGAACACCGTTGCTGCCGCTAATTATGTCGCCAGCATCTTTAGTA
CCCCAGGCATGCAGAGCCTGCTGCAACAGATAACTGAAAACCCCCAGCTGATTCAGAATATGCTGTCGGC
GCCCTACATGAGAAGCATGATGCAGTCGCTGAGCCAGAATCCAGATTTGGCTGCACAGATGATGCTGAAT
AGCCCGCTGTTTACTGCAAATCCTCAGCTGCAGGAGCAGATGCGGCCACAGCTCCCAGCCTTCCTGCAGC
AGATGCAGAATCCAGACACACTATCAGCCATGTCAAACCCAAGAGCAATGCAGGCTTTAATGCAGATCCA
GCAGGGGCTACAGACATTAGCCACTGAAGCACCTGGCCTGATTCCGAGCTTCACTCCAGGTGTGGGGGTG
GGGGTGCTGGGAACCGCTATAGGCCCTGTAGGCCCAGTCACCCCCATAGGCCCCATAGGCCCTATAGTCC
CTTTTACCCCCATAGGCCCCATTGGGCCCATAGGACCCACTGGCCCTGCAGCCCCCCCTGGCTCCACCGG
CTCTGGTGGCCCCACGGGGCCTACTGTGTCCAGCGCTGCACCTAGTGAAACCACGAGTCCTACATCAGAA
TCTGGACCCAACCAGCAGTTCATTCAGCAAATGGTGCAGGCCCTGGCTGGAGCAAATGCTCCACAGCTGC
CGAATCCAGAAGTCAGATTTCAGCAACAACTGGAACAGCTCAACGCAATGGGGTTCTTAAACCGTGAAGC
AAACTTGCAGGCCCTAATAGCAACAGGAGGCGACATCAATGCAGCCATTGAAAGGCTGCTGGGCTCCCAG
CCATCGTAA
